Addgene plasmid #158447: pDONR221-TMPRSS11D
Purpose: Gateway Cloning compatible entry vector for the human TMPRSS11D gene.
Depositing lab: Alejandro Chavez & Sho Iketani. Depositing organization: Columbia University.
Backbone
  Vector backbone: pDONR221
  Vector type: Gateway entry vector
Growth in bacteria
  Bacterial resistance: Kanamycin, 50 μg/mL
  Growth temperature: 30°C
  Growth strain: NEB Stable
  Copy number: High Copy
Gene/Insert
  Gene/Insert name: TMPRSS11D
  Species: H. sapiens (human)
  Entrez Gene: TMPRSS11D (a.k.a. ASP, HAT)
  Cloning method: Gateway Cloning
  Sequencing primers: 5′ M13F; 3′ M13R
Terms and licenses: Academic/Nonprofit Terms; Industry Terms: Not Available to Industry
Depositor comments: The authors have noticed that recombination within the pLEX307 backbone can occur. All users are advised to sequence the vectors and restriction digest them and run them on a gel to ensure they show the expected full length insert and plasmid size. In cases where recombination has occurred, it is typically between the viral LTR elements in the vector, although recombination between the gateway cloning sites has also been observed.
How to cite: pDONR221-TMPRSS11D was a gift from Alejandro Chavez & Sho Iketani (Addgene plasmid # 158447 ; http://n2t.net/addgene:158447 ; RRID:Addgene_158447)
