[The description below was written by a language model from this plasmid's Addgene catalogue record and pLannotate feature annotations shown in this document.]
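Description:
pDONR221-TMPRSS11D is a Gateway entry clone built on the pDONR221 backbone, carrying the human TMPRSS11D coding sequence (also known as HAT or ASP). It is a small bacterial plasmid of about 3.8 kb, maintained in E. coli through a high-copy ColE1/pUC-type origin and selected with kanamycin via an aminoglycoside phosphotransferase (KanR) gene. The remaining annotated backbone elements are typical of the pDONR series. They include rrnB T1 and T2 transcription terminators upstream of the cloning region, which insulate the insert from read-through transcription, short residual lacI and lacZα fragments, and a T7 promoter on the far side of the insert, oriented towards it on the opposite strand.

The roughly 1.25 kb TMPRSS11D open reading frame sits between attL1 and attL2 sites, the product of a BP recombination into the donor vector. No eukaryotic promoter, tag or reporter is annotated, so the plasmid is not itself an expression construct. Instead, the attL sites allow directional transfer of the ORF into any attR-containing destination vector by an LR Clonase reaction. TMPRSS11D encodes a transmembrane serine protease of the airway that is implicated in processing ACE2 and in cleaving and activating coronavirus spike glycoproteins, which suggests use in studies of host proteases in viral entry, although the record states only the entry-vector purpose. The depositor's comments warn of recombination, mainly between viral LTRs in the pLEX307 lentiviral backbone, which is not this plasmid and presumably a related destination vector. They also note occasional recombination between the Gateway sites, so checking insert integrity is advised.
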