Features (pLannotate 1.2.2; 10 found; start..end, strand, type, name):
    121..213     +  CDS            lacI (fragment): lac repressor; lacI; The lac repressor binds to the lac operator to inhibit transcription in E. coli. This inhibition can be relieved by adding lactose or isopropyl-β-D-thiogalactopyranoside (IPTG).
    268..295     -  terminator     rrnB T2 terminator: transcription terminator T2 from the E. coli rrnB gene
    427..470     +  terminator     rrnB T1 terminator: Escherichia coli rrnB; transcription terminator T1 from the E. coli rrnB gene
    517..553     -  CDS            lacZα (fragment): LacZα fragment of β-galactosidase; lacZ fragment
    569..668     +  protein_bind   attL1: mutant version of attL; recombination site for the Gateway® LR reaction LR Clonase™
    674..1927    +  CDS            TMPRSS11D: TM11D_HUMAN - Also known as HAT. Experimental evidence at protein level: Swiss-Prot protein existence level 1. May play some biological role in the host defense system on the mucous membrane independently of or in cooperation with other substances in airway mucous or bronchial secretions. Plays a role in the proteolytic processing of ACE2. Proteolytically cleaves and activates the human coronavirus 229E (HCoV-229E) spike glycoprotein which facilitate virus-cell membrane fusions; spike proteins are synthesized and maintained in precursor intermediate folding states and proteolysis permits the r
   1932..2031    -  protein_bind   attL2: mutant version of attL; recombination site for the Gateway® LR reaction LR Clonase™
   2049..2067    -  promoter       T7 promoter: promoter for bacteriophage T7 RNA polymerase
   2201..3010    +  CDS            KanR: aminoglycoside phosphotransferase; aph(3')-Ia; confers resistance to kanamycin in bacteria or G418 (Geneticin®) in eukaryotes
   3157..3745    +  rep_origin     ori: high-copy-number ColE1/pMB1/pBR322/pUC origin of replication
>Addgene plasmid #158447 | pDONR221-TMPRSS11D | addgene full sequence | sequence record 308252 | Addgene NGS Result
CTTTCCTGCGTTATCCCCTGATTCTGTGGATAACCGTATTACCGCCTTTGAGTGAGCTGATACCGCTCGC
CGCAGCCGAACGACCGAGCGCAGCGAGTCAGTGAGCGAGGAAGCGGAAGAGCGCCCAATACGCAAACCGC
CTCTCCCCGCGCGTTGGCCGATTCATTAATGCAGCTGGCACGACAGGTTTCCCGACTGGAAAGCGGGCAG
TGAGCGCAACGCAATTAATACGCGTACCGCTAGCCAGGAAGAGTTTGTAGAAACGCAAAAAGGCCATCCG
TCAGGATGGCCTTCTGCTTAGTTTGATGCCTGGCAGTTTATGGCGGGCGTCCTGCCCGCCACCCTCCGGG
CCGTTGCTTCACAACGTTCAAATCCGCTCCCGGCGGATTTGTCCTACTCAGGAGAGCGTTCACCGACAAA
CAACAGATAAAACGAAAGGCCCAGTCTTCCGACTGAGCCTTTCGTTTTATTTGATGCCTGGCAGTTCCCT
ACTCTCGCGTTAACGCTAGCATGGATGTTTTCCCAGTCACGACGTTGTAAAACGACGGCCAGTCTTAAGC
TCGGGCCCCAAATAATGATTTTATTTTGACTGATAGTGACCTGTTCGTTGCAACAAATTGATGAGCAATG
CTTTTTTATAATGCCAACTTTGTACAAAAAAGCAGGCTACAAAATGTATAGGCCAGCACGTGTAACTTCG
ACTTCAAGATTTCTGAATCCATATGTAGTATGTTTCATTGTCGTCGCAGGGGTAGTGATCCTGGCAGTCA
CCATAGCTCTACTTGTTTACTTTTTAGCTTTTGATCAAAAATCTTACTTTTATAGGAGCAGTTTTCAACT
CCTAAATGTTGAATATAATAGTCAGTTAAATTCACCAGCTACACAGGAATACAGGACTTTGAGTGGAAGA
ATTGAATCTCTGATTACTAAAACATTCAAAGAATCAAATTTAAGAAATCAGTTCATCAGAGCTCATGTTG
CCAAACTGAGGCAAGATGGTAGTGGTGTGAGAGCGGATGTTGTCATGAAATTTCAATTCACTAGAAATAA
CAATGGAGCATCAATGAAAAGCAGAATTGAGTCTGTTTTACGACAAATGCTGAATAACTCTGGAAACCTG
GAAATAAACCCTTCAACTGAGATAACATCACTTACTGACCAGGCTGCAGCAAATTGGCTTATTAATGAAT
GTGGGGCCGGTCCAGACCTAATAACATTGTCTGAGCAGAGAATCCTTGGAGGCACTGAGGCTGAGGAGGG
AAGCTGGCCGTGGCAAGTCAGTCTGCGGCTCAATAATGCCCACCACTGTGGAGGCAGCCTGATCAATAAC
ATGTGGATCCTGACAGCAGCTCACTGCTTCAGAAGCAACTCTAATCCTCGTGACTGGATTGCCACGTCTG
GTATTTCCACAACATTTCCTAAACTAAGAATGAGAGTAAGAAATATTTTAATTCATAACAATTATAAATC
TGCAACTCATGAAAATGACATTGCACTTGTGAGACTTGAGAACAGTGTCACCTTTACCAAAGATATCCAT
AGTGTGTGTCTCCCAGCTGCTACCCAGAATATTCCACCTGGCTCTACTGCTTATGTAACAGGATGGGGCG
CTCAAGAATATGCTGGCCACACAGTTCCAGAGCTAAGGCAAGGACAGGTCAGAATAATAAGTAATGATGT
ATGTAATGCACCACATAGTTATAATGGAGCCATCTTGTCTGGAATGCTGTGTGCTGGAGTACCTCAAGGT
GGAGTGGACGCATGTCAGGGTGACTCTGGTGGCCCACTAGTACAAGAAGACTCACGGCGGCTTTGGTTTA
TTGTGGGGATAGTAAGCTGGGGAGATCAGTGTGGCCTGCCGGATAAGCCAGGAGTGTATACTCGAGTGAC
AGCCTACCTTGACTGGATTAGGCAACAAACTGGGATCTAGAACCCAGCTTTCTTGTACAAAGTTGGCATT
ATAAGAAAGCATTGCTTATCAATTTGTTGCAACGAACAGGTCACTATCAGTCAAAATAAAATCATTATTT
GCCATCCAGCTGATATCCCCTATAGTGAGTCGTATTACATGGTCATAGCTGTTTCCTGGCAGCTCTGGCC
CGTGTCTCAAAATCTCTGATGTTACATTGCACAAGATAAAAATATATCATCATGAACAATAAAACTGTCT
GCTTACATAAACAGTAATACAAGGGGTGTTATGAGCCATATTCAACGGGAAACGTCGAGGCCGCGATTAA
ATTCCAACATGGATGCTGATTTATATGGGTATAAATGGGCTCGCGATAATGTCGGGCAATCAGGTGCGAC
AATCTATCGCTTGTATGGGAAGCCCGATGCGCCAGAGTTGTTTCTGAAACATGGCAAAGGTAGCGTTGCC
AATGATGTTACAGATGAGATGGTCAGACTAAACTGGCTGACGGAATTTATGCCTCTTCCGACCATCAAGC
ATTTTATCCGTACTCCTGATGATGCATGGTTACTCACCACTGCGATCCCCGGAAAAACAGCATTCCAGGT
ATTAGAAGAATATCCTGATTCAGGTGAAAATATTGTTGATGCGCTGGCAGTGTTCCTGCGCCGGTTGCAT
TCGATTCCTGTTTGTAATTGTCCTTTTAACAGCGATCGCGTATTTCGTCTCGCTCAGGCGCAATCACGAA
TGAATAACGGTTTGGTTGATGCGAGTGATTTTGATGACGAGCGTAATGGCTGGCCTGTTGAACAAGTCTG
GAAAGAAATGCATAAACTTTTGCCATTCTCACCGGATTCAGTCGTCACTCATGGTGATTTCTCACTTGAT
AACCTTATTTTTGACGAGGGGAAATTAATAGGTTGTATTGATGTTGGACGAGTCGGAATCGCAGACCGAT
ACCAGGATCTTGCCATCCTATGGAACTGCCTCGGTGAGTTTTCTCCTTCATTACAGAAACGGCTTTTTCA
AAAATATGGTATTGATAATCCTGATATGAATAAATTGCAGTTTCATTTGATGCTCGATGAGTTTTTCTAA
TCAGAATTGGTTAATTGGTTGTAACACTGGCAGAGCATTACGCTGACTTGACGGGACGGCGCAAGCTCAT
GACCAAAATCCCTTAACGTGAGTTACGCGTCGTTCCACTGAGCGTCAGACCCCGTAGAAAAGATCAAAGG
ATCTTCTTGAGATCCTTTTTTTCTGCGCGTAATCTGCTGCTTGCAAACAAAAAAACCACCGCTACCAGCG
GTGGTTTGTTTGCCGGATCAAGAGCTACCAACTCTTTTTCCGAAGGTAACTGGCTTCAGCAGAGCGCAGA
TACCAAATACTGTTCTTCTAGTGTAGCCGTAGTTAGGCCACCACTTCAAGAACTCTGTAGCACCGCCTAC
ATACCTCGCTCTGCTAATCCTGTTACCAGTGGCTGCTGCCAGTGGCGATAAGTCGTGTCTTACCGGGTTG
GACTCAAGACGATAGTTACCGGATAAGGCGCAGCGGTCGGGCTGAACGGGGGGTTCGTGCACACAGCCCA
GCTTGGAGCGAACGACCTACACCGAACTGAGATACCTACAGCGTGAGCTATGAGAAAGCGCCACGCTTCC
CGAAGGGAGAAAGGCGGACAGGTATCCGGTAAGCGGCAGGGTCGGAACAGGAGAGCGCACGAGGGAGCTT
CCAGGGGGAAACGCCTGGTATCTTTATAGTCCTGTCGGGTTTCGCCACCTCTGACTTGAGCGTCGATTTT
TGTGATGCTCGTCAGGGGGGCGGAGCCTATGGAAAAACGCCAGCAACGCGGCCTTTTTACGGTTCCTGGC
CTTTTGCTGGCCTTTTGCTCACATGTT
